Addgene plasmid #183525: pAAV-Ef1a DIO-ChRmine-oScarlet-Kv2.1-WPRE
Purpose: Optogenetics
Depositing lab: Karl Deisseroth. Depositing organization: Stanford University. Publication: Structural basis for channel conduction in the pump-like channelrhodopsin ChRmine. Kishi KE, Kim YS, Fukuda M, Inoue M, Kusakizako T, Wang PY, Ramakrishnan C, Byrne EFX, Thadhani E, Paggi JM, Matsui TE, Yamashita K, Nagata T, Konno M, Quirin S, Lo M, Benster T, Uemura T, Liu K, Shibata M, Nomura N, Iwata S, Nureki O, Dror RO, Inoue K, Deisseroth K, Kato HE. Cell. 2022 Feb 17;185(4):672-689.e23. doi: 10.1016/j.cell.2022.01.007. Epub 2022 Feb 2. PubMed 35114111.
Backbone
  Vector backbone: pAAV-Ef1a DIO
  Backbone manufacturer: Stratagene
  Backbone size w/o insert (bp): 5577
  Vector type: AAV
Growth in bacteria
  Bacterial resistance: Ampicillin, 100 μg/mL
  Growth temperature: 37°C
  Growth strain: NEB Stable
  Copy number: High Copy
Gene/Insert
  Gene/Insert name: ChRmine-oScarlet-Kv2.1
  Species: Synthetic; derived from Tiarina fusus
  Insert size (bp): 1905
  Promoter: Ef1a
  Cloning method: Restriction Enzyme; 5′ cloning site AscI (not destroyed); 3′ cloning site NheI (not destroyed)
  Sequencing primers: 5′ GTTAGGCCAGCTTGGCACTTG; 3′ GAATACCAGTCAATCTTTCAC
Terms and licenses: Academic/Nonprofit Terms; Industry Terms: Not Available to Industry
How to cite: pAAV-Ef1a DIO-ChRmine-oScarlet-Kv2.1-WPRE was a gift from Karl Deisseroth (Addgene plasmid # 183525 ; http://n2t.net/addgene:183525 ; RRID:Addgene_183525)
