[The description below was written by a language model from this plasmid's Addgene catalogue record and pLannotate feature annotations shown in this document.]
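Description:
pAAV-Ef1a DIO-ChRmine-oScarlet-Kv2.1-WPRE is an AAV transfer plasmid for Cre-dependent optogenetic expression, built on a Stratagene-derived pAAV-Ef1a DIO backbone. It is propagated in bacteria as a high-copy plasmid using a ColE1/pUC-type origin and ampicillin resistance (AmpR), and it also carries an f1 origin. The expression cassette is flanked by AAV2 inverted terminal repeats, which allow the intervening DNA to be packaged into recombinant AAV particles. The feature table annotates a full-length ITR on the 3′ side but only short ITR fragments on the 5′ side.

The payload is a roughly 1.9 kb synthetic fusion of ChRmine, a pump-like channelrhodopsin derived from Tiarina fusus, with the red fluorescent protein oScarlet (annotated as an mScarlet-like sequence) and a C-terminal segment of the Kv2.1 potassium channel (Kcnb1). Kv2.1 segments of this kind are generally used to concentrate opsins at the soma and proximal dendrites. A short Kir2.1 (KCNJ2)-derived fragment sits between the opsin and the fluorophore, consistent with a membrane trafficking signal. The ChRmine coding region itself was not recognised by the automated annotation and corresponds to the unannotated stretch upstream of these elements within the cassette. The fusion lies in antisense orientation relative to the EF-1α promoter and is bracketed by oppositely oriented lox2272 and loxP pairs (the DIO/FLEX arrangement). Cre recombinase therefore inverts the cassette and locks it in the sense orientation, restricting expression to Cre-expressing cells. A WPRE enhances transcript expression, and the human growth hormone polyadenylation signal terminates it. The construct is intended for light-driven activation of genetically defined neurons, with the soma-restricted opsin suited to cell-resolved stimulation.
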