Features (pLannotate 1.2.2; 24 found; start..end, strand, type, name):
     12..39      +  repeat_region  AAV2 ITR (fragment): inverted terminal repeat of adeno-associated virus serotype 2 inverted
     68..95      +  repeat_region  AAV2 ITR (fragment): inverted terminal repeat of adeno-associated virus serotype 2 inverted
    158..224     +  CDS            small t antigen (fragment): SV40 (simian virus 40) small t antigen
    231..1409    +  promoter       EF-1α promoter: strong constitutive promoter for human elongation factor EF-1α
   1416..1449    +  protein_bind   lox2272: Cre-mediated recombination occurs in the 8-bp core sequence (GGATACTT). lox2272 sites are compatible with each other, but incompatible with loxP or loxN sites (Lee and Saito, 1988). Cre recombinase
   1450..1499    -  intron         β-globin intron (fragment): internally truncated intron from human β-globin
   1500..1533    +  protein_bind   loxP: Cre-mediated recombination occurs in the 8-bp core sequence (GCATACAT). Cre recombinase
   1569..1763    -  CDS            Kcnb1 (fragment): KCNB1_MOUSE - Experimental evidence at protein level: Swiss-Prot protein existence level 1. Voltage-gated potassium channel that mediates transmembrane potassium transport in excitable membranes, primarily in the brain, but also in the pancreas and cardiovascular system. Contributes to the regulation of the action potential (AP) repolarization, duration and frequency of repetitive AP firing in neurons, muscle cells and endocrine cells and plays a role in homeostatic attenuation of electrical excitability throughout the brain (PubMed:14684365, PubMed:19383458, PubMed:24494598). Plays also a rol
   1764..2458    -  CDS            mScarlet (fragment): bright monomeric red fluorescent protein evolved from a synthetic template (Bindels et al., 2016)
   2457..2516    -  CDS            KCNJ2 (fragment): KCNJ2_HUMAN - Also known as IRK1. Experimental evidence at protein level: Swiss-Prot protein existence level 1. Probably participates in establishing action potential waveform and excitability of neuronal and muscle tissues. Inward rectifier potassium channels are characterized by a greater tendency to allow potassium to flow into the cell rather than out of it. Their voltage dependence is regulated by the concentration of extracellular potassium; as external potassium is raised, the voltage range of the channel opening shifts to more positive voltages. The inward rectification is mainly due t
   3463..3496    -  protein_bind   lox2272: Cre-mediated recombination occurs in the 8-bp core sequence (GGATACTT). lox2272 sites are compatible with each other, but incompatible with loxP or loxN sites (Lee and Saito, 1988). Cre recombinase
   3497..3546    -  intron         β-globin intron (fragment): internally truncated intron from human β-globin
   3547..3580    -  protein_bind   loxP: Cre-mediated recombination occurs in the 8-bp core sequence (GCATACAT). Cre recombinase
   3581..3605    +  misc_feature   MCS (fragment): pBluescript multiple cloning site
   3605..4193    +  misc_feature   WPRE: woodchuck hepatitis virus posttranscriptional regulatory element
   4225..4701    +  polyA_signal   hGH poly(A) signal: human growth hormone polyadenylation signal
   4741..4881    +  repeat_region  AAV2 ITR: inverted terminal repeat of adeno-associated virus serotype 2 inverted
   4886..4937    -  misc_feature   bom (fragment): basis of mobility region from pBR322
   4956..5411    +  rep_origin     f1 ori (sequence partly withheld): f1 bacteriophage origin of replication; arrow indicates direction of (+) strand synthesis
   5412..5461    -  misc_feature   bom (fragment): basis of mobility region from pBR322
   5563..5598    -  CDS            rop (fragment): Rop protein, which maintains plasmids at low copy number; rop
   5693..5797    +  promoter       AmpR promoter: bla
   5798..6658    +  CDS            AmpR: β-lactamase; bla; confers resistance to ampicillin, carbenicillin, and related antibiotics
   6829..7417    +  rep_origin     ori: high-copy-number ColE1/pMB1/pBR322/pUC origin of replication
>Addgene plasmid #183525 | pAAV-Ef1a DIO-ChRmine-oScarlet-Kv2.1-WPRE | addgene full sequence | sequence record 362033 | Addgene NGS Result
CCTGCAGGCAGCTGCGCGCTCGCTCGCTCACTGAGGCCGCCCGGGCGTCGGGCGACCTTTGGTCGCCCGG
CCTCAGTGAGCGAGCGAGCGCGCAGAGAGGGAGTGGCCAACTCCATCACTAGGGGTTCCTGCGGCCGCAC
GCGTAAGCTTTGCAAAGATGGATAAAGTTTTAAACAGAGAGGAATCTTTGCAGCTAATGGACCTTCTAGG
TCTTGAAAGGAGTGGGAATTGGCTCCGGTGCCCGTCAGTGGGCAGAGCGCACATCGCCCACAGTCCCCGA
GAAGTTGGGGGGAGGGGTCGGCAATTGAACCGGTGCCTAGAGAAGGTGGCGCGGGGTAAACTGGGAAAGT
GATGTCGTGTACTGGCTCCGCCTTTTTCCCGAGGGTGGGGGAGAACCGTATATAAGTGCAGTAGTCGCCG
TGAACGTTCTTTTTCGCAACGGGTTTGCCGCCAGAACACAGGTAAGTGCCGTGTGTGGTTCCCGCGGGCC
TGGCCTCTTTACGGGTTATGGCCCTTGCGTGCCTTGAATTACTTCCACCTGGCTGCAGTACGTGATTCTT
GATCCCGAGCTTCGGGTTGGAAGTGGGTGGGAGAGTTCGAGGCCTTGCGCTTAAGGAGCCCCTTCGCCTC
GTGCTTGAGTTGAGGCCTGGCCTGGGCGCTGGGGCCGCCGCGTGCGAATCTGGTGGCACCTTCGCGCCTG
TCTCGCTGCTTTCGATAAGTCTCTAGCCATTTAAAATTTTTGATGACCTGCTGCGACGCTTTTTTTCTGG
CAAGATAGTCTTGTAAATGCGGGCCAAGATCTGCACACTGGTATTTCGGTTTTTGGGGCCGCGGGCGGCG
ACGGGGCCCGTGCGTCCCAGCGCACATGTTCGGCGAGGCGGGGCCTGCGAGCGCGGCCACCGAGAATCGG
ACGGGGGTAGTCTCAAGCTGGCCGGCCTGCTCTGGTGCCTGGCCTCGCGCCGCCGTGTATCGCCCCGCCC
TGGGCGGCAAGGCTGGCCCGGTCGGCACCAGTTGCGTGAGCGGAAAGATGGCCGCTTCCCGGCCCTGCTG
CAGGGAGCTCAAAATGGAGGACGCGGCGCTCGGGAGAGCGGGCGGGTGAGTCACCCACACAAAGGAAAAG
GGCCTTTCCGTCCTCAGCCGTCGCTTCATGTGACTCCACGGAGTACCGGGCGCCGTCCAGGCACCTCGAT
TAGTTCTCGAGCTTTTGGAGTACGTCGTCTTTAGGTTGGGGGGAGGGGTTTTATGCGATGGAGTTTCCCC
ACACTGAGTGGGTGGAGACTGAAGTTAGGCCAGCTTGGCACTTGATGTAATTCTCCTTGGAATTTGCCCT
TTTTGAGTTTGGATCTTGGTTCATTCTCAAGCCTCAGACAGTGGTTCAAAGTTTTTTTCTTCCATTTCAG
GTGTCGTGAGGATCCATAACTTCGTATAGGATACTTTATACGAAGTTATGCAGAATGGTAGCTGGATTGT
AGCTGCTATTAGCAATATGAAACCTCTTAATAACTTCGTATAGCATACATTATACGAAGTTATGGCGCGC
CCTATTACACCTCGTTCTCGTAGCAGAAGAATCTGGTGGCTTCAGGGAAGTCCGTGGCACAGCTGATGAA
GCTGTCAATGCTGGACATGCTCCGCATGTCGATGACGCCCTCCGTGCGTGCGGGCAGAGGGGCCACGGGG
CTGGGCATGCTGCTCATCTCCAGCTCCTCTGGAGGCTTGCTCTGCGGGGCCATCTCCTTGGTGTTGAGGA
TGGGCTGGGACTGCTTGTACAGCTCGTCCATGCCGCCGGTGGAGTGGCGGCCCTCGGAGCGTTCGTACTG
TTCCACCACGGTGTAGTCCTCGTTGTGGGAGGTGATGTCCAACTTGCGGTCCACGTTGTAGGCGCCGGGC
ATCTGCACGGGCTTCTTGGCCTTGTAGGTGGTCTTGAAGTCCGCCAGGTAGCGCCCGCCGTCCTTCAGGC
GCAGGGCCATCTTAATGTCGCCCTTCAGCACGCCGTCCTCGGGGTACAACCGCTCGGTGGACGCTTCCCA
GCCCATTGTCTTCTTCTGCATTACGGGGCCGTCAGGAGGGAAGTTGGTGCCGCGGAGCTTCACCTTGTAG
ATCAGGGTGCCGTCCTCCAGGGAGGTGTCCTGGGTCACGGTCACGGCGCCGCCGTCCTCGAAGTTCATCA
CGCGGTCCCACTTGAAGCCCTCGGGGAAGGACTGCTTATAGTAGTCGGGGATGTCGGCGGGGTGCTTGGT
GAAGGCCCTGGAGCCGTACATGAACTGAGGGGACAGGATGTCCCAGGAGAAGGGCAGGGGGCCACCCTTG
GTCACCTTCAGCTTGGCGGTCTGGGTGCCCTCGTAGGGGCGGCCCTCGCCCTCGCCCTCGATCTCGAACT
CGTGGCCGTTCATGGAGCCCTCCATGTGCACCTTGAACCGCATGAACTCCTTGATCACTGCCTCGCCCTT
GCTCACCACGTTGATGTCGATCTGGTCCAGGGGGATGTACTCGCCCTCGCTGGTGATCCTGCTCTTGGCG
GCCGCAGACAGTCTCCGCAGGCGCTCGCCATTGCTGCTCAGCCTCATATCCAGCTCCAGCTTCTGGAACT
CATCCTCGTCGTGTCCCAGCTGCTCCAGCAGCCGAAACAGCTCCTCATCATAGGTCTTTCTGAACCGGGC
CAGGGCAAAGCCGTAACAGGACTTGGCCACGATGTCGCACACGCAGTGGGCCACCTCTGTCCAGTTATCG
TCGATCCAGCCGAAGCCTCTAGGGCAGATGGCCCACACCAGGGGAAACAGAATCCACAGCATGGAGAAGG
TAAACACGGCGAACTTCAGCACGTGCAGGCTGTGCTCGGCGCCTGTATCCTGGGCCAGCTGGGCCAGCCG
GCTATACTGCTTGGCCACGATGCTCATCACGATAGAGTAGGCGAAGATAAACCAGAAACAGCCAAAGCCA
TACCAGGCGTAGGCGCCATTCCTCAGCCTAGGGTCGCCCTCTGCGTAGAACTCGGCCAGCACGCCAGACA
TCAGGATGGCAAAGATGATGGCGCTACAAGACACGCGATAGGGGGCCCTCAGCTGATACAGCAGATCGTA
CACCAGCATTGGGCAGGTCAGCATGTAGTCGGCATACCTGTAATTGCCGAAGCCGATGATGAAGGGGCCC
ACATCGCCGAAGTTGTGGCCCAGTGTGTCGGCCACGATCTTGCCGAAGTAGCTCAGCATGGCAAAGAAAT
TCACAAACAGGGCCAGGTTCTGCTCCTCCTGATAGCCGGCGTAAAAGGAGGTTCTCTTGCTAGGGCCCCG
AGATGTCCAGGACTCATAGCCCAGGTAGAATGTGGTGATTGTCAGCACGATAAAGCAAGACCAGTGGGCG
CCGATGGCCACGGAGTTCAGCTTGGTATCCAGATACCAGCCGTCCATTGTGCCCACGTAGAACATCTGGT
CGGTGCCTGGTGCGTGTGCCATGGTGGCTAGCATAACTTCGTATAAAGTATCCTATACGAAGTTATTTGC
CTTAACCCAGAAATTATCACTGTTATTCTTTAGAATGGTGCAAAGAATAACTTCGTATAATGTATGCTAT
ACGAAGTTATGAATTCGATATCAAGCTTATCGATAATCAACCTCTGGATTACAAAATTTGTGAAAGATTG
ACTGGTATTCTTAACTATGTTGCTCCTTTTACGCTATGTGGATACGCTGCTTTAATGCCTTTGTATCATG
CTATTGCTTCCCGTATGGCTTTCATTTTCTCCTCCTTGTATAAATCCTGGTTGCTGTCTCTTTATGAGGA
GTTGTGGCCCGTTGTCAGGCAACGTGGCGTGGTGTGCACTGTGTTTGCTGACGCAACCCCCACTGGTTGG
GGCATTGCCACCACCTGTCAGCTCCTTTCCGGGACTTTCGCTTTCCCCCTCCCTATTGCCACGGCGGAAC
TCATCGCCGCCTGCCTTGCCCGCTGCTGGACAGGGGCTCGGCTGTTGGGCACTGACAATTCCGTGGTGTT
GTCGGGGAAATCATCGTCCTTTCCTTGGCTGCTCGCCTATGTTGCCACCTGGATTCTGCGCGGGACGTCC
TTCTGCTACGTCCCTTCGGCCCTCAATCCAGCGGACCTTCCTTCCCGCGGCCTGCTGCCGGCTCTGCGGC
CTCTTCCGCGTCTTCGCCTTCGCCCTCAGACGAGTCGGATCTCCCTTTGGGCCGCCTCCCCGCATCGATA
CCGAGCGCTGCTCGAGAGATCTACGGGTGGCATCCCTGTGACCCCTCCCCAGTGCCTCTCCTGGCCCTGG
AAGTTGCCACTCCAGTGCCCACCAGCCTTGTCCTAATAAAATTAAGTTGCATCATTTTGTCTGACTAGGT
GTCCTTCTATAATATTATGGGGTGGAGGGGGGTGGTATGGAGCAAGGGGCAAGTTGGGAAGACAACCTGT
AGGGCCTGCGGGGTCTATTGGGAACCAAGCTGGAGTGCAGTGGCACAATCTTGGCTCACTGCAATCTCCG
CCTCCTGGGTTCAAGCGATTCTCCTGCCTCAGCCTCCCGAGTTGTTGGGATTCCAGGCATGCATGACCAG
GCTCAGCTAATTTTTGTTTTTTTGGTAGAGACGGGGTTTCACCATATTGGCCAGGCTGGTCTCCAACTCC
TAATCTCAGGTGATCTACCCACCTTGGCCTCCCAAATTGCTGGGATTACAGGCGTGAACCACTGCTCCCT
TCCCTGTCCTTCTGATTTTGTAGGTAACCACGTGCGGACCGAGCGGCCGCAGGAACCCCTAGTGATGGAG
TTGGCCACTCCCTCTCTGCGCGCTCGCTCGCTCACTGAGGCCGGGCGACCAAAGGTCGCCCGACGCCCGG
GCTTTGCCCGGGCGGCCTCAGTGAGCGAGCGAGCGCGCAGCTGCCTGCAGGGGCGCCTGATGCGGTATTT
TCTCCTTACGCATCTGTGCGGTATTTCACACCGCATA
[95 nt withheld, positions 4938-5032]
T
[46 nt withheld, positions 5034-5079]
C
[141 nt withheld, positions 5081-5221]
CCTTTGACGTTGGAGTCCACGTTCTTT
[37 nt withheld, positions 5249-5285]
ACTCTATCTCGGGCTATTCTTTTGATTTATAAGGGATTTTGCCGATTTCGGTCTATTGGTTAAAAAATGA
GCTGATTTAACAAAAATTTAACGCGAATTTTAACAAAATATTAACGTTTACAATTTTATGGTGCACTCTC
AGTACAATCTGCTCTGATGCCGCATAGTTAAGCCAGCCCCGACACCCGCCAACACCCGCTGACGCGCCCT
GACGGGCTTGTCTGCTCCCGGCATCCGCTTACAGACAAGCTGTGACCGTCTCCGGGAGCTGCATGTGTCA
GAGGTTTTCACCGTCATCACCGAAACGCGCGAGACGAAAGGGCCTCGTGATACGCCTATTTTTATAGGTT
AATGTCATGATAATAATGGTTTCTTAGACGTCAGGTGGCACTTTTCGGGGAAATGTGCGCGGAACCCCTA
TTTGTTTATTTTTCTAAATACATTCAAATATGTATCCGCTCATGAGACAATAACCCTGATAAATGCTTCA
ATAATATTGAAAAAGGAAGAGTATGAGTATTCAACATTTCCGTGTCGCCCTTATTCCCTTTTTTGCGGCA
TTTTGCCTTCCTGTTTTTGCTCACCCAGAAACGCTGGTGAAAGTAAAAGATGCTGAAGATCAGTTGGGTG
CACGAGTGGGTTACATCGAACTGGATCTCAACAGCGGTAAGATCCTTGAGAGTTTTCGCCCCGAAGAACG
TTTTCCAATGATGAGCACTTTTAAAGTTCTGCTATGTGGCGCGGTATTATCCCGTATTGACGCCGGGCAA
GAGCAACTCGGTCGCCGCATACACTATTCTCAGAATGACTTGGTTGAGTACTCACCAGTCACAGAAAAGC
ATCTTACGGATGGCATGACAGTAAGAGAATTATGCAGTGCTGCCATAACCATGAGTGATAACACTGCGGC
CAACTTACTTCTGACAACGATCGGAGGACCGAAGGAGCTAACCGCTTTTTTGCACAACATGGGGGATCAT
GTAACTCGCCTTGATCGTTGGGAACCGGAGCTGAATGAAGCCATACCAAACGACGAGCGTGACACCACGA
TGCCTGTAGCAATGGCAACAACGTTGCGCAAACTATTAACTGGCGAACTACTTACTCTAGCTTCCCGGCA
ACAATTAATAGACTGGATGGAGGCGGATAAAGTTGCAGGACCACTTCTGCGCTCGGCCCTTCCGGCTGGC
TGGTTTATTGCTGATAAATCTGGAGCCGGTGAGCGTGGGTCTCGCGGTATCATTGCAGCACTGGGGCCAG
ATGGTAAGCCCTCCCGTATCGTAGTTATCTACACGACGGGGAGTCAGGCAACTATGGATGAACGAAATAG
ACAGATCGCTGAGATAGGTGCCTCACTGATTAAGCATTGGTAACTGTCAGACCAAGTTTACTCATATATA
CTTTAGATTGATTTAAAACTTCATTTTTAATTTAAAAGGATCTAGGTGAAGATCCTTTTTGATAATCTCA
TGACCAAAATCCCTTAACGTGAGTTTTCGTTCCACTGAGCGTCAGACCCCGTAGAAAAGATCAAAGGATC
TTCTTGAGATCCTTTTTTTCTGCGCGTAATCTGCTGCTTGCAAACAAAAAAACCACCGCTACCAGCGGTG
GTTTGTTTGCCGGATCAAGAGCTACCAACTCTTTTTCCGAAGGTAACTGGCTTCAGCAGAGCGCAGATAC
CAAATACTGTTCTTCTAGTGTAGCCGTAGTTAGGCCACCACTTCAAGAACTCTGTAGCACCGCCTACATA
CCTCGCTCTGCTAATCCTGTTACCAGTGGCTGCTGCCAGTGGCGATAAGTCGTGTCTTACCGGGTTGGAC
TCAAGACGATAGTTACCGGATAAGGCGCAGCGGTCGGGCTGAACGGGGGGTTCGTGCACACAGCCCAGCT
TGGAGCGAACGACCTACACCGAACTGAGATACCTACAGCGTGAGCTATGAGAAAGCGCCACGCTTCCCGA
AGGGAGAAAGGCGGACAGGTATCCGGTAAGCGGCAGGGTCGGAACAGGAGAGCGCACGAGGGAGCTTCCA
GGGGGAAACGCCTGGTATCTTTATAGTCCTGTCGGGTTTCGCCACCTCTGACTTGAGCGTCGATTTTTGT
GATGCTCGTCAGGGGGGCGGAGCCTATGGAAAAACGCCAGCAACGCGGCCTTTTTACGGTTCCTGGCCTT
TTGCTGGCCTTTTGCTCACATGT
